>Addgene plasmid #45780 | pBEST-pTar-UTR1-TetR-T500 | depositor full sequence | sequence record 64252 | pBEST-pTar-UTR1-TetR-T500 sequence 3177 bps
TCTTCAAGAATTCTGGCGAATCCTCTGACCAGCCAGAAAACGACCTTTCTGTGGTGAAACCGGATGCTGC
AATTCAGAGCGGCAGCAAGTGGGGGACAGCAGAAGACCTGACCGCCGCAGAGTGGATGTTTGACATGGTG
AAGACTATCGCACCATCAGCCAGAAAACCGAATTTTGCTGGGTGGGCTAACGATATCCGCCTGATGCGTG
AACGTGACGGACGTAACCACCGCGACATGTGTGTGCTGTTCCGCTGGGCATGCCAGGACAACTTCTGGTC
CGGTAACGTGCTGAGCCCGGCCAAGCTTCAATAAAGTTTCCCCCCTCCTTGCCGATAACGAGATCAAGCT
AGCAATAATTTTGTTTAACTTTAAGAAGGAGATATACCATGTCAAGATTAGATAAAAGTAAAGTGATTAA
CAGCGCATTAGAGCTGCTTAATGAGGTCGGAATCGAAGGTTTAACAACCCGTAAACTCGCCCAGAAGCTA
GGTGTAGAGCAGCCTACATTGTATTGGCATGTAAAAAATAAGCGGGCTTTGCTCGACGCCTTAGCCATTG
AGATGTTAGATAGGCACCATACTCACTTTTGCCCTTTAGAAGGGGAAAGCTGGCAAGATTTTTTACGTAA
TAACGCTAAAAGTTTTAGATGTGCTTTACTAAGTCATCGCGATGGAGCAAAAGTACATTTAGGTACACGG
CCTACAGAAAAACAGTATGAAACTCTCGAAAATCAATTAGCCTTTTTATGCCAACAAGGTTTTTCACTAG
AGAATGCATTATATGCACTCAGCGCTGTGGGGCATTTTACTTTAGGTTGCGTATTGGAAGATCAAGAGCA
TCAAGTCGCTAAAGAAGAAAGGGAAACACCTACTACTGATAGTATGCCGCCATTATTACGACAAGCTATC
GAATTATTTGATCACCAAGGTGCAGAGCCAGCCTTCTTATTCGGCCTTGAATTGATCATATGCGGATTAG
AAAAACAACTTAAATGTGAAAGTGGGTCTTAACTCGAGCAAAGCCCGCCGAAAGGCGGGCTTTTCTGTGT
CGACCGATGCCCTTGAGAGCCTTCAACCCAGTCAGCTCCTTCCGGTGGGCGCGGGGCATGACTATCGTCG
CCGCACTTATGACTGTCTTCTTTATCATGCAACTCGTAGGACAGGTGCCGGCAGCGCTCTTCCGCTTCCT
CGCTCACTGACTCGCTGCGCTCGGTCGTTCGGCTGCGGCGAGCGGTATCAGCTCACTCAAAGGCGGTAAT
ACGGTTATCCACAGAATCAGGGGATAACGCAGGAAAGAACATGTGAGCAAAAGGCCAGCAAAAGGCCAGG
AACCGTAAAAAGGCCGCGTTGCTGGCGTTTTTCCATAGGCTCCGCCCCCCTGACGAGCATCACAAAAATC
GACGCTCAAGTCAGAGGTGGCGAAACCCGACAGGACTATAAAGATACCAGGCGTTTCCCCCTGGAAGCTC
CCTCGTGCGCTCTCCTGTTCCGACCCTGCCGCTTACCGGATACCTGTCCGCCTTTCTCCCTTCGGGAAGC
GTGGCGCTTTCTCAATGCTCACGCTGTAGGTATCTCAGTTCGGTGTAGGTCGTTCGCTCCAAGCTGGGCT
GTGTGCACGAACCCCCCGTTCAGCCCGACCGCTGCGCCTTATCCGGTAACTATCGTCTTGAGTCCAACCC
GGTAAGACACGACTTATCGCCACTGGCAGCAGCCACTGGTAACAGGATTAGCAGAGCGAGGTATGTAGGC
GGTGCTACAGAGTTCTTGAAGTGGTGGCCTAACTACGGCTACACTAGAAGGACAGTATTTGGTATCTGCG
CTCTGCTGAAGCCAGTTACCTTCGGAAAAAGAGTTGGTAGCTCTTGATCCGGCAAACAAACCACCGCTGG
TAGCGGTGGTTTTTTTGTTTGCAAGCAGCAGATTACGCGCAGAAAAAAAGGATCTCAAGAAGATCCTTTG
ATCTTTTCTACGGGGTCTGACGCTCAGTGGAACGAAAACTCACGTTAAGGGATTTTGGTCATGAGATTAT
CAAAAAGGATCTTCACCTAGATCCTTTTAAATTAAAAATGAAGTTTTAAATCAATCTAAAGTATATATGA
GTAAACTTGGTCTGACAGTTACCAATGCTTAATCAGTGAGGCACCTATCTCAGCGATCTGTCTATTTCGT
TCATCCATAGTTGCCTGACTCCCCGTCGTGTAGATAACTACGATACGGGAGGGCTTACCATCTGGCCCCA
GTGCTGCAATGATACCGCGAGACCCACGCTCACCGGCTCCAGATTTATCAGCAATAAACCAGCCAGCCGG
AAGGGCCGAGCGCAGAAGTGGTCCTGCAACTTTATCCGCCTCCATCCAGTCTATTAATTGTTGCCGGGAA
GCTAGAGTAAGTAGTTCGCCAGTTAATAGTTTGCGCAACGTTGTTGCCATTGCTACAGGCATCGTGGTGT
CACGCTCGTCGTTTGGTATGGCTTCATTCAGCTCCGGTTCCCAACGATCAAGGCGAGTTACATGATCCCC
CATGTTGTGCAAAAAAGCGGTTAGCTCCTTCGGTCCTCCGATCGTTGTCAGAAGTAAGTTGGCCGCAGTG
TTATCACTCATGGTTATGGCAGCACTGCATAATTCTCTTACTGTCATGCCATCCGTAAGATGCTTTTCTG
TGACTGGTGAGTACTCAACCAAGTCATTCTGAGAATAGTGTATGCGGCGACCGAGTTGCTCTTGCCCGGC
GTCAATACGGGATAATACCGCGCCACATAGCAGAACTTTAAAAGTGCTCATCATTGGAAAACGTTCTTCG
GGGCGAAAACTCTCAAGGATCTTACCGCTGTTGAGATCCAGTTCGATGTAACCCACTCGTGCACCCAACT
GATCTTCAGCATCTTTTACTTTCACCAGCGTTTCTGGGTGAGCAAAAACAGGAAGGCAAAATGCCGCAAA
AAAGGGAATAAGGGCGACACGGAAATGTTGAATACTCATACTCTTCCTTTTTCAATATTATTGAAGCATT
TATCAGGGTTATTGTCTCATGAGCGGATACATATTTGAATGTATTTAGAAAAATAAACAAATAGGGGTTC
CGCGCACATTTCCCCGAAAAGTGCCACCTGACGTCTAAGAAACCATTATTATCATGACATTAACCTATAA
AAATAGGCGTATCACGAGGCCCTTTCG
Features (pLannotate 1.2.2; 7 found; start..end, strand, type, name):
      9..311     +  CDS            O (fragment): VRPO_LAMBD - Protein inferred from homology: Swiss-Prot protein existence level 3. Necessary for the bidirectional replication of DNA. It interacts with the ori (origin of replication) region of the genome during the initiation of replication. From Escherichia phage lambda (Bacteriophage lambda).
    360..382     +  RBS            RBS: efficient ribosome binding site from bacteriophage T7 gene 10 (Olins and Rangwala, 1989)
    389..1009    +  CDS            tetR: TETR2_ECOLX - Experimental evidence at protein level: Swiss-Prot protein existence level 1. TetR is the repressor of the tetracycline resistance element; its N-terminal region forms a helix-turn-helix structure and binds DNA. Binding of tetracycline to TetR reduces the repressor affinity for the tetracycline resistance gene (tetA) promoter operator sites. From Escherichia coli.
   1049..1180    +  CDS            TcR (fragment): tetracycline efflux protein; tet; confers resistance to tetracycline
   1360..1948    -  rep_origin     ori: high-copy-number ColE1/pMB1/pBR322/pUC origin of replication
   2119..2979    -  CDS            AmpR: β-lactamase; bla; confers resistance to ampicillin, carbenicillin, and related antibiotics
   2980..3084    -  promoter       AmpR promoter: bla
