[The description below was written by a language model from this plasmid's Addgene catalogue record and pLannotate feature annotations shown in this document.]
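Description:
pBEST-pTar-UTR1-TetR-T500 is a small (about 3.2 kb) bacterial expression and synthetic-biology plasmid built on the Promega pBEST-Luc backbone. It is propagated in E. coli at high copy from a ColE1/pUC-type origin and selected with ampicillin through a β-lactamase gene driven by its own bla promoter.

The payload is the tetracycline repressor TetR (624 bp insert), which replaces the firefly luciferase gene of the parent vector. According to the record, the original pTacI promoter was swapped for pTar, a promoter that requires the alternative sigma factor 28, so TetR is only transcribed when sigma 28 is supplied. The native untranslated region was replaced by UTR1, described as a strong UTR; the feature table finds the efficient ribosome binding site from bacteriophage T7 gene 10 immediately upstream of the tetR coding sequence, consistent with this element. A transcriptional terminator called T500 was added downstream, although neither it nor pTar is picked up by the automated annotation. The annotation also reports a fragment of the lambda O replication protein upstream of the RBS and a short piece of the tetracycline efflux gene after tetR; both are partial, and they look like non-functional sequence remnants rather than working genes.

Functionally, the construct links two regulatory layers: sigma 28 activity switches on production of a repressor that binds tet operator sites and is released by tetracycline-class inducers. This makes it a modular node for building transcriptional cascades and gene circuits. The record does not state a specific application beyond bacterial expression and synthetic biology.
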