Addgene plasmid #45780: pBEST-pTar-UTR1-TetR-T500
Depositing lab: Richard Murray & Vincent Noireaux. Depositing organization: California Institute of Technology.
Backbone
  Vector backbone: pBEST-Luc
  Backbone manufacturer: Promega
  Modifications to backbone: pTacI promoter was removed and replaced by pTar (requires sigma factor 28). Untranslated region was removed and replaced by UTR1, a powerful UTR. Luc gene (firefly Luciferase) was removed and replaced by TetR. A transcriptional terminator was added, called T500.
  Vector type: Bacterial Expression, Synthetic Biology
Growth in bacteria
  Bacterial resistance: Ampicillin, 100 μg/mL
  Growth temperature: 37°C
  Growth strain: JM109
  Copy number: High Copy
Gene/Insert
  Gene/Insert name: Tetracycline repressor (alt name: TetR)
  Insert size (bp): 624
  Promoter: pTar
  Cloning method: Unknown
  Sequencing primers: 5′ CATGGTGAAGACTATCGCAC; 3′ GAAGGAGCTGACTGGGTTGA
Resource information
  A portion of this plasmid was derived from a plasmid made by: Vincent Noireaux, University of Minnesota
Terms and licenses: Academic/Nonprofit Terms; Industry Terms: Not Available to Industry
How to cite: pBEST-pTar-UTR1-TetR-T500 was a gift from Richard Murray & Vincent Noireaux (Addgene plasmid # 45780 ; http://n2t.net/addgene:45780 ; RRID:Addgene_45780)
