>Addgene plasmid #45780 | pBEST-pTar-UTR1-TetR-T500 | addgene partial sequence | sequence record 67087 | Tet-R 5'-GGCGAGTTTACGGGTTGTTA-3'
ATGCGCTGTTAATCACTTTACTTTTATCTAATCTTGACATGGTATATCTCCTTCTTAAAGTTAAACAAAA
TTATTGCTAGCTTGATCTCGTTATCGGCAAGGAGGGGGGAAACTTTATTGAAGCTTGGCCGGGCTCAGCA
CGTTACCGGACCAGAAGTTGTCCTGGCATGCCCAGCGGAACAGCACACACATGTCGCGGTGGTTACGTCC
GTCACGTTCACGCATCAGGCGGATATCGTTAGCCCACCCAGCAAAATTCGGTTTTCTGGCTGATGGTGCG
ATAGTCTTCACCATGTCAAACATCCACTCTGCGGCGGTCAGGTCTTCTGCTGTCCCCCACTTGCTGGCGC
TCTGAATTGCAGCATCCGGTTTCACCACAGAAAGGTCGTTTTCTGGCTGGTCAGAGGATTCGCCAGAATT
CTTGAAGACGAAAGGGCCTCGTGATACGCCTATTTTTATAGGTTAATGTCATGATAATAATGGTTTCTTA
GACGTCAGGTGGCACTTTTCGGGGAAATGTGCGCGGAACCCCTATTTGTTTATTTTTCTAAATACATTCA
AATATGTATCCGCTCATGAGACAATAACCCTGATAAATGCTTCAATAATATTGAAAAAGGAAGAGTATGA
GTATTCAACATTTCCGTGTCGCCCTTATTCCCTTTTTTGCGGCATTTTGCCTTCC
